Addgene plasmid #86100: pTlpA-Wasabi-NF
Purpose: Nonfluorescent variant of mWasabi reporter gene gated by wild type TlpA
Depositing lab: Mikhail Shapiro. Depositing organization: California Institute of Technology. Publication: Tunable thermal bioswitches for in vivo control of microbial therapeutics. Piraner DI, Abedi MH, Moser BA, Lee-Gosselin A, Shapiro MG. Nat Chem Biol. 2017 Jan;13(1):75-80. doi: 10.1038/nchembio.2233. Epub 2016 Nov 14. PubMed 27842069.
Backbone
  Vector backbone: pETDuet-1
  Backbone manufacturer: Novagen
  Modifications to backbone: Replaced T7 Promoter #1 with TlpA Promoter. Replaced T7 Promoter #2 with LacI Promoter.
  Vector type: Bacterial Expression
Growth in bacteria
  Bacterial resistance: Ampicillin, 100 μg/mL
  Growth temperature: 37°C
  Growth strain: DH5alpha
  Copy number: High Copy
Gene/Insert 1
  Gene/Insert name: TlpA
  Species: S. Typhimurium
  Insert size (bp): 1116
  Mutation: D341A
  GenBank ID: M88208.1
  Promoter: TlpA, LacI
  Cloning method: Restriction Enzyme; 5′ cloning site NdeI (not destroyed); 3′ cloning site KpnI (not destroyed)
  Sequencing primers: 5′ gcttgcggccgcataa; 3′ CTAGTTATTGCTCAGCGGTG
Gene/Insert 2
  Gene/Insert name: mWasabi
  Insert size (bp): 756
  Mutation: S71T, G73A
  GenBank ID: EU024648.1
  Promoter: TlpA
  Tag / fusion protein: 6xHis (N terminal on insert)
  Cloning method: Restriction Enzyme; 5′ cloning site BamHI (not destroyed); 3′ cloning site HindIII (not destroyed)
  Sequencing primers: 5′ ATGCGTCCGGCGTAGA; 3′ ttatgcggccgcaagc
Resource information
  A portion of this plasmid was derived from a plasmid made by: Dr. B. Brett Finlay at the University of British Columbia.
Terms and licenses: Academic/Nonprofit Terms; Industry Terms: Not Available to Industry
How to cite: pTlpA-Wasabi-NF was a gift from Mikhail Shapiro (Addgene plasmid # 86100 ; http://n2t.net/addgene:86100 ; RRID:Addgene_86100)
