[The description below was written by a language model from this plasmid's Addgene catalogue record and pLannotate feature annotations shown in this document.]
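Description:
pTlpA-Wasabi-NF is a bacterial expression plasmid built on the Novagen pETDuet-1 backbone. It carries a temperature-gated reporter circuit based on TlpA, a transcriptional repressor from Salmonella Typhimurium. The two T7 promoters of the parent vector have been replaced. The first cloning position is now driven by the TlpA promoter and the second by a lacI promoter. The first position holds an N-terminally 6xHis-tagged mWasabi coding sequence, a green fluorescent protein derived from Clavularia, preceded by a T7 gene 10 ribosome binding site. This copy carries S71T and G73A substitutions that make the protein nonfluorescent. The second position holds the 1,116 bp TlpA gene. The record's purpose line calls it wild type, although a D341A mutation is also listed for the insert.

The automated feature table does not annotate TlpA or its promoter. The unannotated stretch between the second lacI promoter and the S-Tag fragment and T7 terminator is about the right size to hold the TlpA gene. In this arrangement, TlpA made from the lacI promoter represses the TlpA promoter and so controls reporter expression. In the associated work on thermal bioswitches, this repression is relieved by temperature.

The plasmid is maintained through a ColE1/pBR322-type origin accompanied by rop and bom, though the record lists it as high copy. Selection is by ampicillin through the β-lactamase gene. An f1 origin, the backbone lacI cassette and tetracycline-resistance remnants are also present. The record does not state a specific use. A dark variant of the reporter would plausibly serve as a nonfluorescent control or background reference for the matching fluorescent TlpA-gated construct in studies of thermally controlled gene expression in bacteria.
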