Features (pLannotate 1.2.2; 18 found; start..end, strand, type, name):
      1..708     +  CDS            mWasabi: mWasabi is a basic (constitutively fluorescent) green fluorescent protein published in 2008, derived from Clavularia sp.. It has high acid sensitivity.
    768..844     +  promoter       lacI promoter: lacI
   2000..2041    +  CDS            S-Tag (fragment): affinity and epitope tag derived from pancreatic ribonuclease A
   2071..2088    +  CDS            SET1 (fragment): solubility-enhancement tag derived from T7 phage gene 10B
   2096..2143    +  terminator     T7 terminator: transcription terminator for bacteriophage T7 RNA polymerase
   2180..2635    +  rep_origin     f1 ori (sequence partly withheld): f1 bacteriophage origin of replication; arrow indicates direction of (+) strand synthesis
   2750..3610    -  CDS            AmpR: β-lactamase; bla; confers resistance to ampicillin, carbenicillin, and related antibiotics
   3611..3703    -  promoter       AmpR promoter: bla
   3784..4372    +  rep_origin     ori: high-copy-number ColE1/pMB1/pBR322/pUC origin of replication
   4558..4697    -  misc_feature   bom: basis of mobility region from pBR322
   4799..4990    -  CDS            rop: Rop protein, which maintains plasmids at low copy number; rop
   5007..5387    +  CDS            YPB1_ECOLX: Protein predicted: Swiss-Prot protein existence level 4. From Escherichia coli.
   5449..5513    -  CDS            TcR (fragment): tetracycline efflux protein; tet; confers resistance to tetracycline
   5528..5549    -  protein_bind   CAP binding site: CAP binding activates transcription in the presence of cAMP. E. coli catabolite activator protein
   5562..6644    -  CDS            lacI: lac repressor; lacI; The lac repressor binds to the lac operator to inhibit transcription in E. coli. This inhibition can be relieved by adding lactose or isopropyl-β-D-thiogalactopyranoside (IPTG).
   6645..6722    -  promoter       lacI promoter: lacI
   6730..7009    -  CDS            TcR (fragment): tetracycline efflux protein; tet; confers resistance to tetracycline
   7101..7123    +  RBS            RBS: efficient ribosome binding site from bacteriophage T7 gene 10 (Olins and Rangwala, 1989)
>Addgene plasmid #86100 | pTlpA-Wasabi-NF | addgene full sequence | sequence record 173077 | Addgene NGS Result
ATGGTGAGCAAGGGCGAGGAGACCACAATGGGCGTAATCAAGCCCGACATGAAGATCAAGCTGAAGATGG
AGGGCAACGTGAATGGCCACGCCTTCGTGATCGAGGGCGAGGGCGAGGGCAAGCCCTACGACGGCACCAA
CACCATCAACCTGGAGGTGAAGGAGGGAGCCCCCCTGCCCTTCTCCTACGACATTCTGACCACCGCGTTC
ACCTACGCCAACAGGGCCTTCACCAAGTACCCCGACGACATCCCCAACTACTTCAAGCAGTCCTTCCCCG
AGGGCTACTCTTGGGAGCGCACCATGACCTTCGAGGACAAGGGCATCGTGAAGGTGAAGTCCGACATCTC
CATGGAGGAGGACTCCTTCATCTACGAGATACACCTCAAGGGCGAGAACTTCCCCCCCAACGGCCCCGTG
ATGCAGAAGGAGACCACCGGCTGGGACGCCTCCACCGAGAGGATGTACGTGCGCGACGGCGTGCTGAAGG
GCGACGTCAAGATGAAGCTGCTGCTGGAGGGCGGCGGCCACCACCGCGTTGACTTCAAGACCATCTACAG
GGCCAAGAAGGCGGTGAAGCTGCCCGACTATCACTTTGTGGACCACCGCATCGAGATCCTGAACCACGAC
AAGGACTACAACAAGGTGACCGTTTACGAGATCGCCGTGGCCCGCAACTCCACCGACGGCATGGACGAGC
TGTACAAGGGCTGAAAGCTTGCGGCCGCATAATGCTTAAGTCGAACAGAAAGTAATCGTATGAGCTCGAC
ACCATCGAATGGCGCAAACCTTTCGCGGTATGGCATGATAGCGCCCGGAAGAGAGTCAATTCAGGGTGGT
GAATGTATAAGAAGGAGATATACATATGCGTCCGGCGACATACGAACCAGAACAGATTATTGAAGCAGGG
CTGGCCCTGCAGGCTGAAGGACGGAATATCACCGGGTTCGCACTACGTAACCAGGTGGGTGGCGGCAATC
CGACACGTCTCCGCCAGATATGGGACGAATACCAGGCTTCACAGAGCACGGTCGTCACTGAACCCGTTGC
CGAGCTGCCAGTGGAAGTGGCTGAAGAAGTGAAGGCCGTCTCCGCCGCGCTGTCCGAACGCATCACCCAG
CTGGCGACAGAACTGAATGACAAGGCGGTCCGGGCTGCAGAACGCCGGGTTGCGGAAGTCACGCGTGCTG
CCGGTGAACAGACCGCACAGGCAGAGCGGGAGCTGGCCGACGCCGCGCAGACAGTCGACGACCTGGAAGA
AAAACTGGATGAACTGCAGGACAGATATGACAGTTTGACGCTGGCGCTGGAGTCAGAACGTTCACTGCGT
CAGCAGCATGATGTGGAGATGGCCCAGCTGAAAGAGCGTCTTGCGGCCGCTGAAGAGAATACCCGTCAGC
GAGAGGAACGGTATCAGGAGCAGAAGACAGTGCTGCAGGATGCGCTTAATGCGGAGCAGGCACAGCACAA
AAACACGCGGGAAGACCTGCAGAAACGACTGGAGCAAATTTCTGCCGAAGCTAATGCGCGTACAGAAGAA
CTGAAGTCTGAACGCGATAAAGTCAATACTCTCCTTACCCGCCTTGAATCGCAGGAAAATGCGCTGGCCT
CAGAACGTCAGCAGCATCTGGCCACCCGCGAAACGCTGCAGCAACGCCTCGAGCAGGCCATCGCTGACAC
GCAGGCGCGCGCCGGTGAGATTGCACTTGAACGTGACAGAGTCAGCAGCCTCACCGCAAGGCTGGAATCG
CAGGAAAAGGCCTCCTCGGAGCAACTGGTGCGTATGGGCAGTGAAATAGCCAGTCTGACAGAGCGTTGCA
CACAGCTGGAAAACCAGCGTGATGATGCCCGTCTGGAGACGATGGGGGAGAAAGAAACGGTCGCGGCACT
GCGTGGTGAGGCTGAAGCCCTGAAGCGTCAGAACCAGTCACTGATGGCGGCGCTTTCAGGCAATAAACAG
ACCGGTGGCCAGAATGCGTGAGGTACCCTCGAGTCTGGTAAAGAAACCGCTGCTGCGAAATTTGAACGCC
AGCACATGGACTCGTCTACTAGCGCAGCTTAATTAACCTAGGCTGCTGCCACCGCTGAGCAATAACTAGC
ATAACCCCTTGGGGCCTCTAAACGGGTCTTGAGGGGTTTTTTGCTGAAAGGAGGAACTATATCCGGATTG
GCGAATGGG
[124 nt withheld, positions 2180-2303]
C
[91 nt withheld, positions 2305-2395]
A
[49 nt withheld, positions 2397-2445]
CCTTTGACGTTGGAGTCCACGTTCTTT
[37 nt withheld, positions 2473-2509]
ACCCTATCTCGGTCTATTCTTTTGATTTATAAGGGATTTTGCCGATTTCGGCCTATTGGTTAAAAAATGA
GCTGATTTAACAAAAATTTAACGCGAATTTTAACAAAATATTAACGTTTACAATTTCTGGCGGCACGATG
GCATGAGATTATCAAAAAGGATCTTCACCTAGATCCTTTTAAATTAAAAATGAAGTTTTAAATCAATCTA
AAGTATATATGAGTAAACTTGGTCTGACAGTTACCAATGCTTAATCAGTGAGGCACCTATCTCAGCGATC
TGTCTATTTCGTTCATCCATAGTTGCCTGACTCCCCGTCGTGTAGATAACTACGATACGGGAGGGCTTAC
CATCTGGCCCCAGTGCTGCAATGATACCGCGAGACCCACGCTCACCGGCTCCAGATTTATCAGCAATAAA
CCAGCCAGCCGGAAGGGCCGAGCGCAGAAGTGGTCCTGCAACTTTATCCGCCTCCATCCAGTCTATTAAT
TGTTGCCGGGAAGCTAGAGTAAGTAGTTCGCCAGTTAATAGTTTGCGCAACGTTGTTGCCATTGCTACAG
GCATCGTGGTGTCACGCTCGTCGTTTGGTATGGCTTCATTCAGCTCCGGTTCCCAACGATCAAGGCGAGT
TACATGATCCCCCATGTTGTGCAAAAAAGCGGTTAGCTCCTTCGGTCCTCCGATCGTTGTCAGAAGTAAG
TTGGCCGCAGTGTTATCACTCATGGTTATGGCAGCACTGCATAATTCTCTTACTGTCATGCCATCCGTAA
GATGCTTTTCTGTGACTGGTGAGTACTCAACCAAGTCATTCTGAGAATAGTGTATGCGGCGACCGAGTTG
CTCTTGCCCGGCGTCAATACGGGATAATACCGCGCCACATAGCAGAACTTTAAAAGTGCTCATCATTGGA
AAACGTTCTTCGGGGCGAAAACTCTCAAGGATCTTACCGCTGTTGAGATCCAGTTCGATGTAACCCACTC
GTGCACCCAACTGATCTTCAGCATCTTTTACTTTCACCAGCGTTTCTGGGTGAGCAAAAACAGGAAGGCA
AAATGCCGCAAAAAAGGGAATAAGGGCGACACGGAAATGTTGAATACTCATACTCTTCCTTTTTCAATCA
TGATTGAAGCATTTATCAGGGTTATTGTCTCATGAGCGGATACATATTTGAATGTATTTAGAAAAATAAA
CAAATAGGTCATGACCAAAATCCCTTAACGTGAGTTTTCGTTCCACTGAGCGTCAGACCCCGTAGAAAAG
ATCAAAGGATCTTCTTGAGATCCTTTTTTTCTGCGCGTAATCTGCTGCTTGCAAACAAAAAAACCACCGC
TACCAGCGGTGGTTTGTTTGCCGGATCAAGAGCTACCAACTCTTTTTCCGAAGGTAACTGGCTTCAGCAG
AGCGCAGATACCAAATACTGTCCTTCTAGTGTAGCCGTAGTTAGGCCACCACTTCAAGAACTCTGTAGCA
CCGCCTACATACCTCGCTCTGCTAATCCTGTTACCAGTGGCTGCTGCCAGTGGCGATAAGTCGTGTCTTA
CCGGGTTGGACTCAAGACGATAGTTACCGGATAAGGCGCAGCGGTCGGGCTGAACGGGGGGTTCGTGCAC
ACAGCCCAGCTTGGAGCGAACGACCTACACCGAACTGAGATACCTACAGCGTGAGCTATGAGAAAGCGCC
ACGCTTCCCGAAGGGAGAAAGGCGGACAGGTATCCGGTAAGCGGCAGGGTCGGAACAGGAGAGCGCACGA
GGGAGCTTCCAGGGGGAAACGCCTGGTATCTTTATAGTCCTGTCGGGTTTCGCCACCTCTGACTTGAGCG
TCGATTTTTGTGATGCTCGTCAGGGGGGCGGAGCCTATGGAAAAACGCCAGCAACGCGGCCTTTTTACGG
TTCCTGGCCTTTTGCTGGCCTTTTGCTCACATGTTCTTTCCTGCGTTATCCCCTGATTCTGTGGATAACC
GTATTACCGCCTTTGAGTGAGCTGATACCGCTCGCCGCAGCCGAACGACCGAGCGCAGCGAGTCAGTGAG
CGAGGAAGCGGAAGAGCGCCTGATGCGGTATTTTCTCCTTACGCATCTGTGCGGTATTTCACACCGCAAT
GGTGCACTCTCAGTACAATCTGCTCTGATGCCGCATAGTTAAGCCAGTATACACTCCGCTATCGCTACGT
GACTGGGTCATGGCTGCGCCCCGACACCCGCCAACACCCGCTGACGCGCCCTGACGGGCTTGTCTGCTCC
CGGCATCCGCTTACAGACAAGCTGTGACCGTCTCCGGGAGCTGCATGTGTCAGAGGTTTTCACCGTCATC
ACCGAAACGCGCGAGGCAGCTGCGGTAAAGCTCATCAGCGTGGTCGTGAAGCGATTCACAGATGTCTGCC
TGTTCATCCGCGTCCAGCTCGTTGAGTTTCTCCAGAAGCGTTAATGTCTGGCTTCTGATAAAGCGGGCCA
TGTTAAGGGCGGTTTTTTCCTGTTTGGTCACTGATGCCTCCGTGTAAGGGGGATTTCTGTTCATGGGGGT
AATGATACCGATGAAACGAGAGAGGATGCTCACGATACGGGTTACTGATGATGAACATGCCCGGTTACTG
GAACGTTGTGAGGGTAAACAACTGGCGGTATGGATGCGGCGGGACCAGAGAAAAATCACTCAGGGTCAAT
GCCAGCGCTTCGTTAATACAGATGTAGGTGTTCCACAGGGTAGCCAGCAGCATCCTGCGATGCAGATCCG
GAACATAATGGTGCAGGGCGCTGACTTCCGCGTTTCCAGACTTTACGAAACACGGAAACCGAAGACCATT
CATGTTGTTGCTCAGGTCGCAGACGTTTTGCAGCAGCAGTCGCTTCACGTTCGCTCGCGTATCGGTGATT
CATTCTGCTAACCAGTAAGGCAACCCCGCCAGCCTAGCCGGGTCCTCAACGACAGGAGCACGATCATGCT
AGTCATGCCCCGCGCCCACCGGAAGGAGCTGACTGGGTTGAAGGCTCTCAAGGGCATCGGTCGAGATCCC
GGTGCCTAATGAGTGAGCTAACTTACATTAATTGCGTTGCGCTCACTGCCCGCTTTCCAGTCGGGAAACC
TGTCGTGCCAGCTGCATTAATGAATCGGCCAACGCGCGGGGAGAGGCGGTTTGCGTATTGGGCGCCAGGG
TGGTTTTTCTTTTCACCAGTGAGACGGGCAACAGCTGATTGCCCTTCACCGCCTGGCCCTGAGAGAGTTG
CAGCAAGCGGTCCACGCTGGTTTGCCCCAGCAGGCGAAAATCCTGTTTGATGGTGGTTAACGGCGGGATA
TAACATGAGCTGTCTTCGGTATCGTCGTATCCCACTACCGAGATGTCCGCACCAACGCGCAGCCCGGACT
CGGTAATGGCGCGCATTGCGCCCAGCGCCATCTGATCGTTGGCAACCAGCATCGCAGTGGGAACGATGCC
CTCATTCAGCATTTGCATGGTTTGTTGAAAACCGGACATGGCACTCCAGTCGCCTTCCCGTTCCGCTATC
GGCTGAATTTGATTGCGAGTGAGATATTTATGCCAACCAGCCAGACGCAGACGCGCCGAGACAGAACTTA
ATGGGCCCGCTAACAGCGCGATTTGCTGGTGACCCAATGCGACCAGATGCTCCACGCCCAGTCGCGTACC
GTCTTCATGGGAGAAAATAATACTGTTGATGGGTGTCTGGTCAGAGACATCAAGAAATAACGCCGGAACA
TTAGTGCAGGCAGCTTCCACAGCAATGGCATCCTGGTCATCCAGCGGATAGTTAATGATCAGCCCACTGA
CGCGTTGCGCGAGAAGATTGTGCACCGCCGCTTTACAGGCTTCGACGCCGCTTCGTTCTACCATCGACAC
CACCACGCTGGCACCCAGTTGATCGGCGCGAGATTTAATCGCCGCGACAATTTGCGACGGCGCGTGCAGG
GCCAGACTGGAGGTGGCAACGCCAATCAGCAACGACTGTTTGCCCGCCAGTTGTTGTGCCACGCGGTTGG
GAATGTAATTCAGCTCCGCCATCGCCGCTTCCACTTTTTCCCGCGTTTTCGCAGAAACGTGGCTGGCCTG
GTTCACCACGCGGGAAACGGTCTGATAAGAGACACCGGCATACTCTGCGACATCGTATAACGTTACTGGT
TTCACATTCACCACCCTGAATTGACTCTCTTCCGGGCGCTATCATGCCATACCGCGAAAGGTTTTGCGCC
ATTCGATGGTGTCCGGGATCTCGACGCTCTCCCTTATGCGACTCCTGCATTAGGAAGCAGCCCAGTAGTA
GGTTGAGGCCGTTGAGCACCGCCGCCGCAAGGAATGGTGCATGCAAGGAGATGGCGCCCAACAGTCCCCC
GGCCACGGGGCCTGCCACCATACCCACGCCGAAACAAGCGCTCATGAGCCCGAAGTGGCGAGCCCGATCT
TCCCCATCGGTGATGTCGGCGATATAGGCGCCAGCAACCGCACCTGTGGCGCCGGTGATGCCGGCCACGA
TGCGTCCGGCGTAGAGGATCGAGATCGATCTCGATCCCGCGAAATTTTAATTTGTTTGTTAGTTAGTTTA
TTTGTTGGTTTGTTTGTGTTATAATATCCTCTAGAAATAATTTTGTTTAACTTTAAGAAGGAGATATACC
ATGGGCAGCAGCCATCACCATCATCACCACAGCCAGGATCCA
